>Addgene plasmid | p5068 pGEX-6P-1 Brd4 full-length Sequencing Result | analyzer sequence | sequence record 20328
TGGAGTTCTGTTCCAGGGGCCCCTGGGATCCATGTCTGCGGAGAGCGGCCCTGGGACGAGATTGAGAAAT
CTGCCAGTAATGGGGGATGGACTAGAAACTTCCCAAATGTCTACAACACAGGCCCAGGCCCAACCCCAGC
CAGCCAACGCAGCCAGCACCAACCCCCCGCCCCCAGAGACCTCCAACCCTAACAAGCCCAAGAGGCAG
[300 nt withheld, positions 209-508]
AAAATAAATGAGCTACCCACAGAAGAAACCGAGATCATGATAGTCCAGGCAAAAGGAAGAGGACGTGGGA
GGAAAGAAACAGGGACAGCAAAACCTGGCGTTTCCACGGTACCAAACACAACTCAAGCATCGACTCCTCC
GCAGACCCAGACCCCTCAGCCGAATCCTCCTCCTGTGCAGGCCACGCCTCACCCCTTCCCTGCCGTCACC
CCGGACCTCATCGTCCAGACCCCTGTCATGACAGTGGTGCCTCC
